>Addgene plasmid #67157 | pSG5 N-HA SADBs shRNA resistant | depositor partial sequence | sequence record 115656 | N-terminally HA-tagged SADBs gene flanked with EcoRI and BamHI, sites and C-T (bp 294), and C-G (bp 297)
ATGTCGTCCGGGTCCAAGGAAGGTGGCGGGGGCTCCCCCGCCTACCACCTCCCACGCCCACACCCACACC
CACCCCAGCACGCCCAATATGTGGGCCCCTATCGCCTGGAGAAGACGCTGGGCAAAGGACAGACAGGTCT
AGTTAAACTTGGAGTCCACTGCATCACGGGTCAGAAGGTCGCTGTCAAGATCGTGAACAGGGAGAAGCTT
TCCGAATCGGTGCTGATGAAGGTGGAGAGGGAAATCGCCATCCTGAAGCTCATTGAACACCCGCACGTGC
TCAAGCTCCACGACGTCTACGAGAACAAGAAATATTTATACTTGGTTCTTGAGCACGTTTCTGGTGGTGA
GCTGTTCGACTACCTGGTAAAAAAAGGGAGACTGACACCCAAGGAGGCCCGGAAGTTCTTCCGCCAGATC
GTGTCAGCACTGGACTTCTGCCATAGCTACTCCATCTGTCACAGAGACTTGAAGCCAGAGAACCTGCTGT
TGGATGAGAAAAACAACATCCGCATCGCAGACTTTGGTATGGCGTCCCTGCAAGTGGGGGACAGCCTCCT
GGAGACCAGCTGCGGGTCCCCCCATTACGCATGTCCAGAGGTGATCAAGGGGGAAAAGTATGATGGCCGC
CGGGCAGACATGTGGAGCTGTGGAGTCATCCTATTTGCCCTGCTTGTGGGGGCACTGCCCTTCGATGACG
ACAACCTGCGCCAGCTACTGGAGAAGGTGAAACGTGGGGTCTTCCACATGCCTCACTTCATCCCTCCAGA
CTGCCAGAGCCTCCTGAGAGGGATGATTGAAGTGGAGCCCGAGAAAAGGCTCAGTCTGGAGCAAATTCAG
AAACATCCTTGGTATCTGGGCGGGAAACACGAACCAGACCCTTGCCTGGAGCCAGCCCCAGGCCGCAGAG
TAGCCATGCGTAGCCTGCCTTCCAATGGCGAGCTGGACCCTGACGTTCTGGAAAGCATGGCGTCTCTGGG
CTGCTTCAGAGACCGCGAGCGGCTGCACAGAGAACTGCGAAGCGAGGAGTAA
