>Addgene plasmid #67157 | pSG5 N-HA SADBs shRNA resistant | addgene partial sequence | sequence record 117962 | Bglob-intron-F 5'-ctggtcatcatcctgccttt-3'
TGGTTTGAGATGAGGATAAAATACTCTGAGTCCAAACCGGGCCCCTCTGCTAACCATGTTCATGCCTTCT
TCTTTTTCCTACAGCTCCTGGGCAACGTGCTGGTTATTGTGCTGTCTCATCATTTTGGCAAAGAATTGTA
ATACGACTCACTATAGGGCGAATTGATATCACCATGTACCCGTACGATGTCCCGGATTACGCGAATTCGG
ACCAGGGCACCATGTCGTCCGGGTCCAAGGAAGGTGGCGGGGGCTCCCCCGCCTACCACCTCCCACGCCC
ACACCCACACCCACCCCAGCACGCCCAATATGTGGGCCCCTATCGCCTGGAGAAGACGCTGGGCAAAGGA
CAGACAGGTCTAGTTAAACTTGGAGTCCACTGCATCACGGGTCAGAAGGTCGCTGTCAAGATCGTGAACA
GGGAGAAGCTTTCCGAATCGGTGCTGATGAAGGTGGAGAGGGAAATCGCCATCCTGAAGCTCATTGAACA
CCCGCACGTGCTCAAGCTCCACGACGTCTACGAGAACAAGAAATATTTATACTTGGTTCTTGAGCACGTT
TCTGGTGGTGAGCTGTTCGACTACCTGGTAAAAAAAGGGAGACTGACACCCAAGGAGGCCCGGAAGTTCT
TCCGCCAGATCGTGTCAGCACTGGACTTCTGCCATAGCTACTCCATCTGTCACAGAGACTTGAAGCCAGA
GAACCTGCTGTTGGATGAGAAAAACAACATCCGCATCGCAGACTTTGGTATGGCGTCCCTGCAAGTGGGG
GACAGCCTCCTGGAGACCAGCTGCGGGTCCCCCCATTACGCATGTCCAGAGGTGATCAAGGGGGAAAAGT
ATGATGGCCGCCGGGCAGACATGTGGAGCTGTGGAGTCATCCTATTTGCCCTGCTTGTGGGGGCACTGCC
CTTCGATGACGACAACCTGCGCCAGCTACTGGAGAAGGTGAAACGTGGGGTCTTCCACATGCCTCACTTC
ATCCCTCCAGACTGCCAGAGCCTCCTGAGAGGGATGATTGAAGTGGAGCCCGAGAAAAGGCTCAGTCTGG
AGCAAATTCAGAAACATCCTTGGTATCTGG
