>Addgene plasmid #67157 | pSG5 N-HA SADBs shRNA resistant | addgene partial sequence | sequence record 117964 | SV40pA-R 5'-GAAATTTGTGATGCTATTGC-3'
TAACAGTTCTGCTTTATAAGATCTGGATCCTGCCACAACCCATTCAATGAAGTGGGGCGCCGGTGAAAAG
GATTTTGGGAGCTCTTACTCCTCGCTTCGCAGTTCTCTGTGCAGCCGCTCGCGGTCTCTGAAGCAGCCCA
GAGACGCCATGCTTTCCAGAACGTCAGGGTCCAGCTCGCCATTGGAAGGCAGGCTACGCATGGCTACTCT
GCGGCCTGGGGCTGGCTCCAGGCAAGGGTCTGGTTCGTGTTTCCCGCCCAGATACCAAGGATGTTTCTGA
ATTTGCTCCAGACTGAGCCTTTTCTCGGGCTCCACTTCAATCATCCCTCTCAGGAGGCTCTGGCAGTCTG
GAGGGATGAAGTGAGGCATGTGGAAGACCCCACGTTTCACCTTCTCCAGTAGCTGGCGCAGGTTGTCGTC
ATCGAAGGGCAGTGCCCCCACAAGCAGGGCAAATAGGATGACTCCACAGCTCCACATGTCTGCCCGGCGG
CCATCATACTTTTCCCCCTTGATCACCTCTGGACATGCGTAATGGGGGGACCCGCAGCTGGTCTCCAGGA
GGCTGTCCCCCACTTGCAGGGACGCCATACCAAAGTCTGCGATGCGGATGTTGTTTTTCTCATCCAACAG
CAGGTTCTCTGGCTTCAAGTCTCTGTGACAGATGGAGTAGCTATGGCAGAAGTCCAGTGCTGACACGATC
TGGCGGAAGAACTTCCGGGCCTCCTTGGGTGTCAGTCTCCCTTTTTTTACCAGGTAGTCGAACAGCTCAC
CACCAGAAACGTGCTCAAGAACCAAGTATAAATATTTCTTGTTCTCGTAGACGTCGTGGAGCTTGAGCAC
GTGCGGGTGTTCAATGAGCTTCAGGATGGCGATTTCCCTCTCCACCTTCATCAGCACCGATTCGGAAAGC
TTCTCCCTGTTCACGATCTTGACAGCGACCTTCTGACCCGTGATGCAGTGGACTCCAAGTTTAACTAGAC
CTGTCTGTCCTTTGCCCAGCGTCTTCTCCAGGCGATAGGGGCCCACATATTGGGC
