[The description below was written by a language model from this plasmid's Addgene catalogue record.]
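Description:
pSG5 N-HA SADBs shRNA resistant is a mammalian expression plasmid built on the pSG5 backbone, with a recorded total size of about 5.2 kb, of which roughly 1.1 kb is insert. It is maintained in E. coli as a high-copy plasmid under ampicillin selection. No mammalian selection marker is listed, so the record supports transient expression rather than stable line selection. No feature table accompanies the entry, so backbone elements beyond those named in the catalogue fields cannot be confirmed. The listed sequencing primers do imply a T7 promoter site upstream of the insert and an SV40 polyadenylation signal downstream.

The payload is the mouse Brsk1 gene (also called SadB or SAD-B), here in the form designated SADBs, cloned by restriction enzymes between an EcoR site (as written in the record) and BamHI, both of which were preserved. Expression is driven by the SV40 promoter. An HA epitope supplied by the backbone is fused to the N terminus of the protein, allowing detection or immunoprecipitation with anti-HA antibodies and distinguishing the exogenous protein from the endogenous kinase.

The coding sequence carries two nucleotide substitutions, C to T at position 294 and C to G at position 297, which are recorded as conferring resistance to an shRNA; the record does not state whether they alter the encoded protein. Such a construct is typically used for rescue experiments, in which the tagged protein is re-expressed in cells where endogenous Brsk1 has been knocked down, to test whether a phenotype is specific to loss of the kinase. The associated publication concerns SADB phosphorylation of gamma-tubulin in the regulation of centrosome duplication.
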