Addgene plasmid #67157: pSG5 N-HA SADBs shRNA resistant
Purpose: N-terminally HA tagged mouse SADBs containing substitutions providing resistance to an shRNA
Depositing lab: Maria Alvarado-Kristensson & Ana Carrera. Depositing organization: Centro Nacional de Biotecnologia (CNB). Publication: SADB phosphorylation of gamma-tubulin regulates centrosome duplication. Alvarado-Kristensson M, Rodriguez MJ, Silio V, Valpuesta JM, Carrera AC. Nat Cell Biol. 2009 Sep;11(9):1081-92. doi: 10.1038/ncb1921. Epub 2009 Aug 2. PubMed 19648910.
Backbone
  Vector backbone: pSG5
  Backbone size w/o insert (bp): 4076
  Total vector size (bp): 5217
  Vector type: Mammalian Expression
Growth in bacteria
  Bacterial resistance: Ampicillin, 100 μg/mL
  Growth temperature: 37°C
  Growth strain: DH5alpha
  Copy number: High Copy
Gene/Insert
  Gene/Insert name: Brsk1 (alt name: SadB)
  Species: M. musculus (mouse)
  Insert size (bp): 1144
  Mutation: Nucleotide 294 C-T Nucleotide 297 C-G (shRNA resistant)
  Entrez Gene: Brsk1 (a.k.a. Gm1100, SAD-B, SADB)
  Promoter: SV40 promoter
  Tag / fusion protein: HA (N terminal on backbone)
  Cloning method: Restriction Enzyme; 5′ cloning site EcoR (not destroyed); 3′ cloning site BamHI (not destroyed)
  Sequencing primers: 5′ T7; 3′ SV40pA-R
Terms and licenses: Academic/Nonprofit Terms; Industry Terms: Not Available to Industry
How to cite: pSG5 N-HA SADBs shRNA resistant was a gift from Maria Alvarado-Kristensson & Ana Carrera (Addgene plasmid # 67157 ; http://n2t.net/addgene:67157 ; RRID:Addgene_67157)
